LOCUS       Exported 8031 bp ds-DNA circular SYN 10-JAN-2023
DEFINITION  Split TEV assays.
ACCESSION   .
VERSION     .
KEYWORDS    pcDNA3_AVPR2-V2R-NTEV-TCS-GV-2xHA
SOURCE      synthetic DNA construct
  ORGANISM  synthetic DNA construct
REFERENCE   1 (bases 1 to 8031)
  TITLE     Wehr Split TEV assay plasmids
REFERENCE   2 (bases 1 to 8031)
  AUTHORS   .
  TITLE     Direct Submission
  JOURNAL   Exported Jan 10, 2023 from SnapGene Server 1.1.58
            http://www.snapgene.com
FEATURES             Location/Qualifiers
     source          1..8031
                     /organism="synthetic DNA construct"
                     /mol_type="other DNA"
     primer_bind     complement(44..63)
                     /label=pRS-marker
                     /note="pRS vectors, use to sequence yeast selectable
                     marker"
     enhancer        235..614
                     /label=CMV enhancer
                     /note="human cytomegalovirus immediate early enhancer"
     promoter        615..818
                     /label=CMV promoter
                     /note="human cytomegalovirus (CMV) immediate early
                     promoter"
     primer_bind     769..789
                     /label=CMV-F
                     /note="Human CMV immediate early promoter, forward primer"
     primer_bind     863..882
                     /label=T7
                     /note="T7 promoter, forward primer"
     promoter        863..881
                     /label=T7 promoter
                     /note="promoter for bacteriophage T7 RNA polymerase"
     protein_bind    899..923
                     /gene="mutant version of attB"
                     /label=attB1
                     /bound_moiety="BP Clonase(TM)"
                     /note="recombination site for the Gateway(R) BP reaction"
     protein_bind    complement(2043..2067)
                     /gene="mutant version of attB"
                     /label=attB2
                     /bound_moiety="BP Clonase(TM)"
                     /note="recombination site for the Gateway(R) BP reaction"
     CDS             2558..2578
                     /codon_start=1
                     /product="tobacco etch virus (TEV) protease recognition and
                     cleavage site"
                     /label=TEV site
                     /translation="ENLYFQG"
     CDS             2585..2614
                     /codon_start=1
                     /product="Myc (human c-Myc proto-oncogene) epitope tag"
                     /label=Myc
                     /translation="EQKLISEEDL"
     CDS             2624..3064
                     /codon_start=1
                     /gene="Saccharomyces cerevisiae GAL4 (truncated)"
                     /product="DNA binding domain of the GAL4 transcriptional
                     activator"
                     /label=GAL4 DNA binding domain
                     /translation="MKLLSSIEQACDICRLKKLKCSKEKPKCAKCLKNNWECRYSPKTK
                     RSPLTRAHLTEVESRLERLEQLFLLIFPREDLDMILKMDSLQDIKALLTGLFVQDNVNK
                     DAVTDRLASVETDMPLTLRQHRISATSSSEESSNKGQRQLTVS"
     CDS             3107..3127
                     /codon_start=1
                     /product="nuclear localization signal of SV40 (simian virus
                     40) large T antigen"
                     /label=SV40 NLS
                     /translation="PKKKRKV"
     CDS             3278..3511
                     /codon_start=1
                     /gene="UL48"
                     /product="transcriptional activation domain of herpes
                     simplex virus protein VP16 (Triezenberg et al., 1988;
                     Cousens et al., 1989)"
                     /label=VP16 AD
                     /translation="APPTDVSLGDELHLDGEDVAMAHADALDDFDLDMLGDGDSPGPGF
                     TPHDSAPYGALDMADFEFEQMFTDALGIDEYGG"
     CDS             3515..3541
                     /codon_start=1
                     /product="HA (human influenza hemagglutinin) epitope tag"
                     /label=HA
                     /translation="YPYDVPDYA"
     CDS             3545..3571
                     /codon_start=1
                     /product="HA (human influenza hemagglutinin) epitope tag"
                     /label=HA
                     /translation="YPYDVPDYA"
     promoter        complement(3584..3602)
                     /label=SP6 promoter
                     /note="promoter for bacteriophage SP6 RNA polymerase"
     primer_bind     complement(3585..3602)
                     /label=SP6
                     /note="SP6 promoter, forward primer"
     primer_bind     complement(3622..3639)
                     /label=BGH-rev
                     /note="Bovine growth hormone terminator, reverse primer.
                     Also called BGH reverse"
     polyA_signal    3628..3852
                     /label=bGH poly(A) signal
                     /note="bovine growth hormone polyadenylation signal"
     rep_origin      3898..4326
                     /direction=RIGHT
                     /label=f1 ori
                     /note="f1 bacteriophage origin of replication; arrow
                     indicates direction of (+) strand synthesis"
     primer_bind     complement(3985..4004)
                     /label=F1ori-R
                     /note="F1 origin, reverse primer"
     primer_bind     4195..4216
                     /label=F1ori-F
                     /note="F1 origin, forward primer"
     primer_bind     complement(4335..4355)
                     /label=pBABE 3'
                     /note="SV40 enhancer, reverse primer for pBABE vectors"
     promoter        4340..4669
                     /label=SV40 promoter
                     /note="SV40 enhancer and early promoter"
     rep_origin      4520..4655
                     /label=SV40 ori
                     /note="SV40 origin of replication"
     primer_bind     4582..4601
                     /label=SV40pro-F
                     /note="SV40 promoter/origin, forward primer"
     CDS             4736..5530
                     /codon_start=1
                     /gene="aph(3')-II (or nptII)"
                     /product="aminoglycoside phosphotransferase from Tn5"
                     /label=NeoR/KanR
                     /note="confers resistance to neomycin, kanamycin, and G418
                     (Geneticin(R))"
                     /translation="MIEQDGLHAGSPAAWVERLFGYDWAQQTIGCSDAAVFRLSAQGRP
                     VLFVKTDLSGALNELQDEAARLSWLATTGVPCAAVLDVVTEAGRDWLLLGEVPGQDLLS
                     SHLAPAEKVSIMADAMRRLHTLDPATCPFDHQAKHRIERARTRMEAGLVDQDDLDEEHQ
                     GLAPAELFARLKARMPDGEDLVVTHGDACLPNIMVENGRFSGFIDCGRLGVADRYQDIA
                     LATRDIAEELGGEWADRFLVLYGIAAPDSQRIAFYRLLDEFF"
     primer_bind     complement(4790..4809)
                     /label=Neo-R
                     /note="Neomycin resistance gene, reverse primer"
     primer_bind     5400..5419
                     /label=Neo-F
                     /note="Neomycin resistance gene, forward primer"
     polyA_signal    5704..5825
                     /label=SV40 poly(A) signal
                     /note="SV40 polyadenylation signal"
     primer_bind     complement(5741..5760)
                     /label=SV40pA-R
                     /note="SV40 polyA, reverse primer"
     primer_bind     5795..5814
                     /label=EBV-rev
                     /note="SV40 polyA terminator, reverse primer"
     primer_bind     complement(5874..5890)
                     /label=M13 rev
                     /note="common sequencing primer, one of multiple similar
                     variants"
     primer_bind     complement(5874..5890)
                     /label=M13 Reverse
                     /note="In lacZ gene. Also called M13-rev"
     primer_bind     complement(5887..5909)
                     /label=M13/pUC Reverse
                     /note="In lacZ gene"
     protein_bind    5898..5914
                     /label=lac operator
                     /bound_moiety="lac repressor encoded by lacI"
                     /note="The lac repressor binds to the lac operator to
                     inhibit transcription in E. coli. This inhibition can be
                     relieved by adding lactose or
                     isopropyl-beta-D-thiogalactopyranoside (IPTG)."
     promoter        complement(5922..5952)
                     /label=lac promoter
                     /note="promoter for the E. coli lac operon"
     protein_bind    5967..5988
                     /label=CAP binding site
                     /bound_moiety="E. coli catabolite activator protein"
                     /note="CAP binding activates transcription in the presence
                     of cAMP."
     primer_bind     complement(6105..6122)
                     /label=L4440
                     /note="L4440 vector, forward primer"
     rep_origin      complement(6276..6864)
                     /direction=LEFT
                     /label=ori
                     /note="high-copy-number ColE1/pMB1/pBR322/pUC origin of
                     replication"
     primer_bind     complement(6356..6375)
                     /label=pBR322ori-F
                     /note="pBR322 origin, forward primer"
     CDS             complement(7035..7895)
                     /codon_start=1
                     /gene="bla"
                     /product="beta-lactamase"
                     /label=AmpR
                     /note="confers resistance to ampicillin, carbenicillin, and
                     related antibiotics"
                     /translation="MSIQHFRVALIPFFAAFCLPVFAHPETLVKVKDAEDQLGARVGYI
                     ELDLNSGKILESFRPEERFPMMSTFKVLLCGAVLSRIDAGQEQLGRRIHYSQNDLVEYS
                     PVTEKHLTDGMTVRELCSAAITMSDNTAANLLLTTIGGPKELTAFLHNMGDHVTRLDRW
                     EPELNEAIPNDERDTTMPVAMATTLRKLLTGELLTLASRQQLIDWMEADKVAGPLLRSA
                     LPAGWFIADKSGAGERGSRGIIAALGPDGKPSRIVVIYTTGSQATMDERNRQIAEIGAS
                     LIKHW"
     primer_bind     7658..7677
                     /label=Amp-R
                     /note="Ampicillin resistance gene, reverse primer"
     promoter        complement(7896..8000)
                     /gene="bla"
                     /label=AmpR promoter
ORIGIN
        1 gacggatcgg gagatctccc gatcccctat ggtgcactct cagtacaatc tgctctgatg
       61 ccgcatagtt aagccagtat ctgctccctg cttgtgtgtt ggaggtcgct gagtagtgcg
      121 cgagcaaaat ttaagctaca acaaggcaag gcttgaccga caattgcatg aagaatctgc
      181 ttagggttag gcgttttgcg ctgcttcgcg atgtacgggc cagatatacg cgttgacatt
      241 gattattgac tagttattaa tagtaatcaa ttacggggtc attagttcat agcccatata
      301 tggagttccg cgttacataa cttacggtaa atggcccgcc tggctgaccg cccaacgacc
      361 cccgcccatt gacgtcaata atgacgtatg ttcccatagt aacgccaata gggactttcc
      421 attgacgtca atgggtggag tatttacggt aaactgccca cttggcagta catcaagtgt
      481 atcatatgcc aagtacgccc cctattgacg tcaatgacgg taaatggccc gcctggcatt
      541 atgcccagta catgacctta tgggactttc ctacttggca gtacatctac gtattagtca
      601 tcgctattac catggtgatg cggttttggc agtacatcaa tgggcgtgga tagcggtttg
      661 actcacgggg atttccaagt ctccacccca ttgacgtcaa tgggagtttg ttttggcacc
      721 aaaatcaacg ggactttcca aaatgtcgta acaactccgc cccattgacg caaatgggcg
      781 gtaggcgtgt acggtgggag gtctatataa gcagagctct ctggctaact agagaaccca
      841 ctgcttactg gcttatcgaa attaatacga ctcactatag ggagacccaa gcttatcaac
      901 aagtttgtac aaaaaagcag gctctaccat gctcatggcg tccaccactt ccgctgtgcc
      961 tgggcatccc tctctgccca gcctgcccag caacagcagc caggagaggc cactggacac
     1021 ccgggacccg ctgctagccc gggcggagct ggcgctgctc tccatagtct ttgtggctgt
     1081 ggccctgagc aatggcctgg tgctggcggc cctagctcgg cggggccggc ggggccactg
     1141 ggcacccata cacgtcttca ttggccactt gtgcctggcc gacctggccg tggctctgtt
     1201 ccaagtgctg ccccagctgg cctggaaggc caccgaccgc ttccgtgggc cagatgccct
     1261 gtgtcgggcc gtgaagtatc tgcagatggt gggcatgtat gcctcctcct acatgatcct
     1321 ggccatgacg ctggaccgcc accgtgccat ctgccgtccc atgctggcgt accggcatgg
     1381 aagtggggct cactggaacc ggccggtgct agtggcttgg gccttctcgc tccttctcag
     1441 cctgccccag ctcttcatct tcgcccagcg caacgtggaa ggtggcagcg gggtcactga
     1501 ctgctgggcc tgctttgcgg agccctgggg ccgtcgcacc tatgtcacct ggattgccct
     1561 gatggtgttc gtggcaccta ccctgggtat cgccgcctgc caggtgctca tcttccggga
     1621 gattcatgcc agtctggtgc cagggccatc agagaggcct ggggggcgcc gcaggggacg
     1681 ccggacaggc agccccggtg agggagccca cgtgtcagca gctgtggcca agactgtgag
     1741 gatgacgcta gtgattgtgg tcgtctatgt gctgtgctgg gcacccttct tcctggtgca
     1801 gctgtgggcc gcgtgggacc cggaggcacc tctggaaggg gcgccctttg tgctactcat
     1861 gttgctggcc agcctcaaca gctgcaccaa cccctggatc tatgcatctt tcagcagcag
     1921 cgtgtcctca gagctgcgaa gcttgctctg ctgtgcccgg ggacgcaccc cacccagcct
     1981 gggtccccaa gatgagtcct gcaccaccgc cagctcctcc ctggccaagg acacttcatc
     2041 ggacccagct ttcttgtaca aagtggttga tggtaccgcc cggggacgca ccccacccag
     2101 cctgggtccc caagatgagt cctgcaccac cgccagctcc tccctggcca aggacacttc
     2161 atcggatgtc ggaggtggag gtagcggagg tggaggtagc ggagagagct tgtttaaggg
     2221 accacgtgat tacaacccga tatcgagcac catttgtcat ttgacgaatg aatctgatgg
     2281 gcacacaaca tcgttgtatg gtattggatt tggtcccttc atcattacaa acaagcactt
     2341 gtttcgtcgc aataatggaa cactgttggt ccaatcacta catggtgtat tcaaggtcaa
     2401 ggacaccacg actttgcaac aacacctcat tgatgggagg gacatgatga ttattcgcat
     2461 gcctaaggat ttcccaccat ttcctcaaaa gctgaaattt agagagccac aaagggaaga
     2521 gcgcatatgt cttgtgacaa ccaacttcca agctcccgag aacctgtact tccagggttc
     2581 tagagaacag aagctgatct cagaagagga tctggcccgg gccatgaagc tactgtcttc
     2641 tatcgaacaa gcatgcgata tttgccgact taaaaagctc aagtgctcca aagaaaaacc
     2701 gaagtgcgcc aagtgtctga agaacaactg ggagtgtcgc tactctccca aaaccaaaag
     2761 gtctccgctg actagggcac atctgacaga agtggaatca aggctagaaa gactggaaca
     2821 gctatttcta ctgatttttc ctcgagaaga ccttgacatg attttgaaaa tggattcttt
     2881 acaggatata aaagcattgt taacaggatt atttgtacaa gataatgtga ataaagatgc
     2941 cgtcacagat agattggctt cagtggagac tgatatgcct ctaacattga gacagcatag
     3001 aataagtgcg acatcatcat cggaagagag tagtaacaaa ggtcaaagac agttgactgt
     3061 atcgccggaa ttcccgggga tcagcttgat aattcgattc accatgccca agaagaagag
     3121 gaaggtggcg tacagccgcg cgcgtacgaa aaacaattac gggtctacca tcgagggcct
     3181 gctcgatctc ccggacgacg acgcccccga agaggcgggg ctggcggctc cgcgcctgtc
     3241 ctttctcccc gcgggacaca cgcgcagact gtcgacggcc cccccgaccg atgtcagcct
     3301 gggggacgag ctccacttag acggcgagga cgtcgcgatg gcgcatgccg acgcgctaga
     3361 cgatttcgat ctggacatgt tgggggacgg ggattccccg ggtccgggat ttacccccca
     3421 cgactccgcc ccctacggcg ctctggatat ggccgacttc gagtttgagc agatgtttac
     3481 cgatgccctt ggaattgacg agtacggtgg gggctaccca tacgatgttc ctgactatgc
     3541 gggctatccc tatgacgtcc cggactatgc atgagggccc tattctatag tgtcacctaa
     3601 atgctagagc tcgctgatca gcctcgactg tgccttctag ttgccagcca tctgttgttt
     3661 gcccctcccc cgtgccttcc ttgaccctgg aaggtgccac tcccactgtc ctttcctaat
     3721 aaaatgagga aattgcatcg cattgtctga gtaggtgtca ttctattctg gggggtgggg
     3781 tggggcagga cagcaagggg gaggattggg aagacaatag caggcatgct ggggatgcgg
     3841 tgggctctat ggcttctgag gcggaaagaa ccagctgggg ctctaggggg tatccccnnn
     3901 nnnnnnnnnn nnnnnnnnnn nnnnnnnnnn nnnnnnnnnn nnnnnnnnnn nnnnnnnnnn
     3961 nnnnnnnnnn nnnnnnnnnn nnnnnnnnnn nnnnnnnnnn nnnnnnnnnn nnnnnnnnnn
     4021 ncnnnnnnnn nnnnnnnnnn nnnnnnnnnn nnnnnnnnnn nnnnnnnnnn nnnnnnnnnn
     4081 nnnnnnnnnn nnnnnnnnnn nnnnnnnnnn nnnannnnnn nnnnnnnnnn nnnnnnnnnn
     4141 nnnnnnnnnn nnnnnnnnnn nnncctttga cgttggagtc cacgttcttt aatagtggac
     4201 tcttgttcca aactggaaca acactcaacc ctatctcggt ctattctttt gatttataag
     4261 ggattttgcc gatttcggcc tattggttaa aaaatgagct gatttaacaa aaatttaacg
     4321 cgaattaatt ctgtggaatg tgtgtcagtt agggtgtgga aagtccccag gctccccagc
     4381 aggcagaagt atgcaaagca tgcatctcaa ttagtcagca accaggtgtg gaaagtcccc
     4441 aggctcccca gcaggcagaa gtatgcaaag catgcatctc aattagtcag caaccatagt
     4501 cccgccccta actccgccca tcccgcccct aactccgccc agttccgccc attctccgcc
     4561 ccatggctga ctaatttttt ttatttatgc agaggccgag gccgcctctg cctctgagct
     4621 attccagaag tagtgaggag gcttttttgg aggcctaggc ttttgcaaaa agctcccggg
     4681 agcttgtata tccattttcg gatctgatca agagacagga tgaggatcgt ttcgcatgat
     4741 tgaacaagat ggattgcacg caggttctcc ggccgcttgg gtggagaggc tattcggcta
     4801 tgactgggca caacagacaa tcggctgctc tgatgccgcc gtgttccggc tgtcagcgca
     4861 ggggcgcccg gttctttttg tcaagaccga cctgtccggt gccctgaatg aactgcagga
     4921 cgaggcagcg cggctatcgt ggctggccac gacgggcgtt ccttgcgcag ctgtgctcga
     4981 cgttgtcact gaagcgggaa gggactggct gctattgggc gaagtgccgg ggcaggatct
     5041 cctgtcatct caccttgctc ctgccgagaa agtatccatc atggctgatg caatgcggcg
     5101 gctgcatacg cttgatccgg ctacctgccc attcgaccac caagcgaaac atcgcatcga
     5161 gcgagcacgt actcggatgg aagccggtct tgtcgatcag gatgatctgg acgaagagca
     5221 tcaggggctc gcgccagccg aactgttcgc caggctcaag gcgcgcatgc ccgacggcga
     5281 ggatctcgtc gtgacccatg gcgatgcctg cttgccgaat atcatggtgg aaaatggccg
     5341 cttttctgga ttcatcgact gtggccggct gggtgtggcg gaccgctatc aggacatagc
     5401 gttggctacc cgtgatattg ctgaagagct tggcggcgaa tgggctgacc gcttcctcgt
     5461 gctttacggt atcgccgctc ccgattcgca gcgcatcgcc ttctatcgcc ttcttgacga
     5521 gttcttctga gcgggactct ggggttcgaa atgaccgacc aagcgacgcc caacctgcca
     5581 tcacgagatt tcgattccac cgccgccttc tatgaaaggt tgggcttcgg aatcgttttc
     5641 cgggacgccg gctggatgat cctccagcgc ggggatctca tgctggagtt cttcgcccac
     5701 cccaacttgt ttattgcagc ttataatggt tacaaataaa gcaatagcat cacaaatttc
     5761 acaaataaag catttttttc actgcattct agttgtggtt tgtccaaact catcaatgta
     5821 tcttatcatg tctgtatacc gtcgacctct agctagagct tggcgtaatc atggtcatag
     5881 ctgtttcctg tgtgaaattg ttatccgctc acaattccac acaacatacg agccggaagc
     5941 ataaagtgta aagcctgggg tgcctaatga gtgagctaac tcacattaat tgcgttgcgc
     6001 tcactgcccg ctttccagtc gggaaacctg tcgtgccagc tgcattaatg aatcggccaa
     6061 cgcgcgggga gaggcggttt gcgtattggg cgctcttccg cttcctcgct cactgactcg
     6121 ctgcgctcgg tcgttcggct gcggcgagcg gtatcagctc actcaaaggc ggtaatacgg
     6181 ttatccacag aatcagggga taacgcagga aagaacatgt gagcaaaagg ccagcaaaag
     6241 gccaggaacc gtaaaaaggc cgcgttgctg gcgtttttcc ataggctccg cccccctgac
     6301 gagcatcaca aaaatcgacg ctcaagtcag aggtggcgaa acccgacagg actataaaga
     6361 taccaggcgt ttccccctgg aagctccctc gtgcgctctc ctgttccgac cctgccgctt
     6421 accggatacc tgtccgcctt tctcccttcg ggaagcgtgg cgctttctca tagctcacgc
     6481 tgtaggtatc tcagttcggt gtaggtcgtt cgctccaagc tgggctgtgt gcacgaaccc
     6541 cccgttcagc ccgaccgctg cgccttatcc ggtaactatc gtcttgagtc caacccggta
     6601 agacacgact tatcgccact ggcagcagcc actggtaaca ggattagcag agcgaggtat
     6661 gtaggcggtg ctacagagtt cttgaagtgg tggcctaact acggctacac tagaagaaca
     6721 gtatttggta tctgcgctct gctgaagcca gttaccttcg gaaaaagagt tggtagctct
     6781 tgatccggca aacaaaccac cgctggtagc ggtggttttt ttgtttgcaa gcagcagatt
     6841 acgcgcagaa aaaaaggatc tcaagaagat cctttgatct tttctacggg gtctgacgct
     6901 cagtggaacg aaaactcacg ttaagggatt ttggtcatga gattatcaaa aaggatcttc
     6961 acctagatcc ttttaaatta aaaatgaagt tttaaatcaa tctaaagtat atatgagtaa
     7021 acttggtctg acagttacca atgcttaatc agtgaggcac ctatctcagc gatctgtcta
     7081 tttcgttcat ccatagttgc ctgactcccc gtcgtgtaga taactacgat acgggagggc
     7141 ttaccatctg gccccagtgc tgcaatgata ccgcgagacc cacgctcacc ggctccagat
     7201 ttatcagcaa taaaccagcc agccggaagg gccgagcgca gaagtggtcc tgcaacttta
     7261 tccgcctcca tccagtctat taattgttgc cgggaagcta gagtaagtag ttcgccagtt
     7321 aatagtttgc gcaacgttgt tgccattgct acaggcatcg tggtgtcacg ctcgtcgttt
     7381 ggtatggctt cattcagctc cggttcccaa cgatcaaggc gagttacatg atcccccatg
     7441 ttgtgcaaaa aagcggttag ctccttcggt cctccgatcg ttgtcagaag taagttggcc
     7501 gcagtgttat cactcatggt tatggcagca ctgcataatt ctcttactgt catgccatcc
     7561 gtaagatgct tttctgtgac tggtgagtac tcaaccaagt cattctgaga atagtgtatg
     7621 cggcgaccga gttgctcttg cccggcgtca atacgggata ataccgcgcc acatagcaga
     7681 actttaaaag tgctcatcat tggaaaacgt tcttcggggc gaaaactctc aaggatctta
     7741 ccgctgttga gatccagttc gatgtaaccc actcgtgcac ccaactgatc ttcagcatct
     7801 tttactttca ccagcgtttc tgggtgagca aaaacaggaa ggcaaaatgc cgcaaaaaag
     7861 ggaataaggg cgacacggaa atgttgaata ctcatactct tcctttttca atattattga
     7921 agcatttatc agggttattg tctcatgagc ggatacatat ttgaatgtat ttagaaaaat
     7981 aaacaaatag gggttccgcg cacatttccc cgaaaagtgc cacctgacgt c
//
